>Addgene plasmid #184744 | TTR C10S S85C K80E | addgene full sequence | sequence record 370136 | Addgene NGS Result
ATCCGGATATAGTTCCTCCTTTCAGCAAAAAACCCCTCAAGACCCGTTTAGAGGCCCCAAGGGGTTATGC
TAGTTATTGCTCAGCGGTGGCAGCAGCCAACTCAGCTTCCTTTCGGGCTTTGTAGCAGCCGGATCTCATT
CCTTGGGATTGGTGACGACAGCCGTGGTGGAATAGGAGTAGGGGCTCAGCAGGGCGGCAATGGTGTAGCG
GCGGGGGCCGGAGTCGTTGGCTGTGAATACCACCTCTGCATGCTCATGGAATGGGCAGATGCCAAGTGCC
TCCCAGTAAGATTTGGTGTCTATTTCCACTTTGTATATCCCTTCTACAAATTCCTCCTCAGTTGTGAGCC
CATGCAGCTCTCCAGACTCACTGGTTTTCCCAGAGGCAAATGGCTCCCAGGTGTCATCAGCAGCCTTTCT
GAACACATGCACGGCCACATTGATGGCAGGACTGCCTCGGACAGCATCTAGAACTTTGACCATCAGAGGA
CTCTTGGATTCACCGGTGCCCGTAGGACCCATATGTATATCTCCTTCTTAAAGTTAAACAAAATTATTTC
TAGAGGGGAATTGTTATCCGCTCACAATTCCCCTATAGTGAGTCGTATTAATTTCGCGGGATCGAGATCG
ATCTCGATCCTCTACGCCGGACGCATCGTGGCCGGCATCACCGGCGCCACAGGTGCGGTTGCTGGCGCCT
ATATCGCCGACATCACCGATGGGGAAGATCGGGCTCGCCACTTCGGGCTCATGAGCGCTTGTTTCGGCGT
GGGTATGGTGGCAGGCCCCGTGGCCGGGGGACTGTTGGGCGCCATCTCCTTGCATGCACCATTCCTTGCG
GCGGCGGTGCTCAACGGCCTCAACCTACTACTGGGCTGCTTCCTAATGCAGGAGTCGCATAAGGGAGAGC
GTCGAGATCCCGGACACCATCGAATGGCGCAAAACCTTTCGCGGTATGGCATGATAGCGCCCGGAAGAGA
GTCAATTCAGGGTGGTGAATGTGAAACCAGTAACGTTATACGATGTCGCAGAGTATGCCGGTGTCTCTTA
TCAGACCGTTTCCCGCGTGGTGAACCAGGCCAGCCACGTTTCTGCGAAAACGCGGGAAAAAGTGGAAGCG
GCGATGGCGGAGCTGAATTACATTCCCAACCGCGTGGCACAACAACTGGCGGGCAAACAGTCGTTGCTGA
TTGGCGTTGCCACCTCCAGTCTGGCCCTGCACGCGCCGTCGCAAATTGTCGCGGCGATTAAATCTCGCGC
CGATCAACTGGGTGCCAGCGTGGTGGTGTCGATGGTAGAACGAAGCGGCGTCGAAGCCTGTAAAGCGGCG
GTGCACAATCTTCTCGCGCAACGCGTCAGTGGGCTGATCATTAACTATCCGCTGGATGACCAGGATGCCA
TTGCTGTGGAAGCTGCCTGCACTAATGTTCCGGCGTTATTTCTTGATGTCTCTGACCAGACACCCATCAA
CAGTATTATTTTCTCCCATGAAGACGGTACGCGACTGGGCGTGGAGCATCTGGTCGCATTGGGTCACCAG
CAAATCGCGCTGTTAGCGGGCCCATTAAGTTCTGTCTCGGCGCGTCTGCGTCTGGCTGGCTGGCATAAAT
ATCTCACTCGCAATCAAATTCAGCCGATAGCGGAACGGGAAGGCGACTGGAGTGCCATGTCCGGTTTTCA
ACAAACCATGCAAATGCTGAATGAGGGCATCGTTCCCACTGCGATGCTGGTTGCCAACGATCAGATGGCG
CTGGGCGCAATGCGCGCCATTACCGAGTCCGGGCTGCGCGTTGGTGCGGACATCTCGGTAGTGGGATACG
ACGATACCGAAGACAGCTCATGTTATATCCCGCCGTTAACCACCATCAAACAGGATTTTCGCCTGCTGGG
GCAAACCAGCGTGGACCGCTTGCTGCAACTCTCTCAGGGCCAGGCGGTGAAGGGCAATCAGCTGTTGCCC
GTCTCACTGGTGAAAAGAAAAACCACCCTGGCGCCCAATACGCAAACCGCCTCTCCCCGCGCGTTGGCCG
ATTCATTAATGCAGCTGGCACGACAGGTTTCCCGACTGGAAAGCGGGCAGTGAGCGCAACGCAATTAATG
TAAGTTAGCTCACTCATTAGGCACCGGGATCTCGACCGATGCCCTTGAGAGCCTTCAACCCAGTCAGCTC
CTTCCGGTGGGCGCGGGGCATGACTATCGTCGCCGCACTTATGACTGTCTTCTTTATCATGCAACTCGTA
GGACAGGTGCCGGCAGCGCTCTGGGTCATTTTCGGCGAGGACCGCTTTCGCTGGAGCGCGACGATGATCG
GCCTGTCGCTTGCGGTATTCGGAATCTTGCACGCCCTCGCTCAAGCCTTCGTCACTGGTCCCGCCACCAA
ACGTTTCGGCGAGAAGCAGGCCATTATCGCCGGCATGGCGGCCCCACGGGTGCGCATGATCGTGCTCCTG
TCGTTGAGGACCCGGCTAGGCTGGCGGGGTTGCCTTACTGGTTAGCAGAATGAATCACCGATACGCGAGC
GAACGTGAAGCGACTGCTGCTGCAAAACGTCTGCGACCTGAGCAACAACATGAATGGTCTTCGGTTTCCG
TGTTTCGTAAAGTCTGGAAACGCGGAAGTCAGCGCCCTGCACCATTATGTTCCGGATCTGCATCGCAGGA
TGCTGCTGGCTACCCTGTGGAACACCTACATCTGTATTAACGAAGCGCTGGCATTGACCCTGAGTGATTT
TTCTCTGGTCCCGCCGCATCCATACCGCCAGTTGTTTACCCTCACAACGTTCCAGTAACCGGGCATGTTC
ATCATCAGTAACCCGTATCGTGAGCATCCTCTCTCGTTTCATCGGTATCATTACCCCCATGAACAGAAAT
CCCCCTTACACGGAGGCATCAGTGACCAAACAGGAAAAAACCGCCCTTAACATGGCCCGCTTTATCAGAA
GCCAGACATTAACGCTTCTGGAGAAACTCAACGAGCTGGACGCGGATGAACAGGCAGACATCTGTGAATC
GCTTCACGACCACGCTGATGAGCTTTACCGCAGCTGCCTCGCGCGTTTCGGTGATGACGGTGAAAACCTC
TGACACATGCAGCTCCCGGAGACGGTCACAGCTTGTCTGTAAGCGGATGCCGGGAGCAGACAAGCCCGTC
AGGGCGCGTCAGCGGGTGTTGGCGGGTGTCGGGGCGCAGCCATGACCCAGTCACGTAGCGATAGCGGAGT
GTATACTGGCTTAACTATGCGGCATCAGAGCAGATTGTACTGAGAGTGCACCATTGCGGTGTGAAATACC
GCACAGATGCGTAAGGAGAAAATACCGCATCAGGCGCTCTTCCGCTTCCTCGCTCACTGACTCGCTGCGC
TCGGTCGTTCGGCTGCGGCGAGCGGTATCAGCTCACTCAAAGGCGGTAATACGGTTATCCACAGAATCAG
GGGATAACGCAGGAAAGAACATGTGAGCAAAAGGCCAGCAAAAGGCCAGGAACCGTAAAAAGGCCGCGTT
GCTGGCGTTTTTCCATAGGCTCCGCCCCCCTGACGAGCATCACAAAAATCGACGCTCAAGTCAGAGGTGG
CGAAACCCGACAGGACTATAAAGATACCAGGCGTTTCCCCCTGGAAGCTCCCTCGTGCGCTCTCCTGTTC
CGACCCTGCCGCTTACCGGATACCTGTCCGCCTTTCTCCCTTCGGGAAGCGTGGCGCTTTCTCATAGCTC
ACGCTGTAGGTATCTCAGTTCGGTGTAGGTCGTTCGCTCCAAGCTGGGCTGTGTGCACGAACCCCCCGTT
CAGCCCGACCGCTGCGCCTTATCCGGTAACTATCGTCTTGAGTCCAACCCGGTAAGACACGACTTATCGC
CACTGGCAGCAGCCACTGGTAACAGGATTAGCAGAGCGAGGTATGTAGGCGGTGCTACAGAGTTCTTGAA
GTGGTGGCCTAACTACGGCTACACTAGAAGGACAGTATTTGGTATCTGCGCTCTGCTGAAGCCAGTTACC
TTCGGAAAAAGAGTTGGTAGCTCTTGATCCGGCAAACAAACCACCGCTGGTAGCGGTGGTTTTTTTGTTT
GCAAGCAGCAGATTACGCGCAGAAAAAAAGGATCTCAAGAAGATCCTTTGATCTTTTCTACGGGGTCTGA
CGCTCAGTGGAACGAAAACTCACGTTAAGGGATTTTGGTCATGAACAATAAAACTGTCTGCTTACATAAA
CAGTAATACAAGGGGTGTTATGAGCCATATTCAACGGGAAACGTCTTGCTCTAGGCCGCGATTAAATTCC
AACATGGATGCTGATTTATATGGGTATAAATGGGCTCGCGATAATGTCGGGCAATCAGGTGCGACAATCT
ATCGATTGTATGGGAAGCCCGATGCGCCAGAGTTGTTTCTGAAACATGGCAAAGGTAGCGTTGCCAATGA
TGTTACAGATGAGATGGTCAGACTAAACTGGCTGACGGAATTTATGCCTCTTCCGACCATCAAGCATTTT
ATCCGTACTCCTGATGATGCATGGTTACTCACCACTGCGATCCCCGGGAAAACAGCATTCCAGGTATTAG
AAGAATATCCTGATTCAGGTGAAAATATTGTTGATGCGCTGGCAGTGTTCCTGCGCCGGTTGCATTCGAT
TCCTGTTTGTAATTGTCCTTTTAACAGCGATCGCGTATTTCGTCTCGCTCAGGCGCAATCACGAATGAAT
AACGGTTTGGTTGATGCGAGTGATTTTGATGACGAGCGTAATGGCTGGCCTGTTGAACAAGTCTGGAAAG
AAATGCATAAACTTTTGCCATTCTCACCGGATTCAGTCGTCACTCATGGTGATTTCTCACTTGATAACCT
TATTTTTGACGAGGGGAAATTAATAGGTTGTATTGATGTTGGACGAGTCGGAATCGCAGACCGATACCAG
GATCTTGCCATCCTATGGAACTGCCTCGGTGAGTTTTCTCCTTCATTACAGAAACGGCTTTTTCAAAAAT
ATGGTATTGATAATCCTGATATGAATAAATTGCAGTTTCATTTGATGCTCGATGAGTTTTTCTAAGAATT
AATTCATGAGCGGATACATATTTGAATGTATTTAGAAAAATAAACAAATAGGGGTTCCGCGCACATTTCC
CCGAAAAGTGCCACCTAAATTGTAAGCGTTAATATTTTGTTAAAATTCGCGTTAAATTTTTGTTAAATCA
GCTCATTTTTTAACCAATAGGCCAAAATCGGCAAAATCCCTTATAAATCAAAAGAATAGACCGAGATAGG
GT
[37 nt withheld, positions 5253-5289]
AAAGAACGTGGACTCCAACGTCAAAGG
[49 nt withheld, positions 5317-5365]
T
[91 nt withheld, positions 5367-5457]
G
[124 nt withheld, positions 5459-5582]
CCCATTCGCCA
Features (pLannotate 1.2.2; 18 found; start..end, strand, type, name):
     26..73      -  terminator     T7 terminator: transcription terminator for bacteriophage T7 RNA polymerase
     81..123     -  CDS            SET1 (fragment): solubility-enhancement tag derived from T7 phage gene 10B
    139..519     -  CDS            TTR (fragment): TTHY_HUMAN - Also known as PALB. Experimental evidence at protein level: Swiss-Prot protein existence level 1. Thyroid hormone-binding protein. Probably transports thyroxine from the bloodstream to the brain. From Homo sapiens (Human).
    530..552     -  RBS            RBS: efficient ribosome binding site from bacteriophage T7 gene 10 (Olins and Rangwala, 1989)
    567..591     -  protein_bind   lac operator: The lac repressor binds to the lac operator to inhibit transcription in E. coli. This inhibition can be relieved by adding lactose or isopropyl-β-D-thiogalactopyranoside (IPTG). lac repressor encoded by lacI
    592..610     -  promoter       T7 promoter: promoter for bacteriophage T7 RNA polymerase
    636..915     +  CDS            TcR (fragment): tetracycline efflux protein; tet; confers resistance to tetracycline
    923..1000    +  promoter       lacI promoter: lacI
   1001..2083    +  CDS            lacI: lac repressor; lacI; The lac repressor binds to the lac operator to inhibit transcription in E. coli. This inhibition can be relieved by adding lactose or isopropyl-β-D-thiogalactopyranoside (IPTG).
   2096..2117    +  protein_bind   CAP binding site: CAP binding activates transcription in the presence of cAMP. E. coli catabolite activator protein
   2132..2423    +  CDS            TcR (fragment): tetracycline efflux protein; tet; confers resistance to tetracycline
   2495..2875    -  CDS            YPB1_ECOLX: Protein predicted: Swiss-Prot protein existence level 4. From Escherichia coli.
   2892..3083    +  CDS            rop: Rop protein, which maintains plasmids at low copy number; rop
   3185..3324    +  misc_feature   bom: basis of mobility region from pBR322
   3510..4098    -  rep_origin     ori: high-copy-number ColE1/pMB1/pBR322/pUC origin of replication
   4220..5035    +  CDS            KanR: aminoglycoside phosphotransferase; aph(3')-Ia; confers resistance to kanamycin in bacteria or G418 (Geneticin®) in eukaryotes
   5044..5101    -  promoter       AmpR promoter (fragment): bla
   5224..5582    -  rep_origin     f1 ori (sequence partly withheld): f1 bacteriophage origin of replication; arrow indicates direction of (+) strand synthesis
