[The description below was written by a language model from this plasmid's Addgene catalogue record and pLannotate feature annotations shown in this document.]
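Description:
TTR C10S S85C K80E is a bacterial expression plasmid built on the pET29 backbone for producing a triple-mutant form of human transthyretin (TTR), the thyroid hormone-binding protein, in E. coli. The roughly 387 bp TTR insert carries the substitutions C10S, S85C and K80E and was derived by mutagenesis of a wild-type TTR construct obtained from another laboratory. It is placed under a T7 promoter with an adjacent lac operator and the efficient T7 gene 10 ribosome binding site, and is followed by a T7 terminator. The plasmid also carries lacI with its own promoter, so transcription is repressed until relieved by IPTG or lactose and requires a host that supplies T7 RNA polymerase. The annotation software flags a short fragment resembling a T7 gene 10-derived solubility tag between the TTR coding region and the terminator. The record does not indicate whether any tag is fused to the expressed protein.

Selection is by kanamycin through the aph(3')-Ia aminoglycoside phosphotransferase gene. Replication relies on a ColE1/pBR322-type origin accompanied by rop and the bom region, consistent with the low copy number listed. An f1 origin is also present, and the short tetracycline-resistance and AmpR promoter fragments are non-functional backbone remnants. The sequenced record is 5,593 nt, somewhat shorter than the 5,758 bp total given in the catalogue.

The associated publication concerns the thermodynamic stability and aggregation kinetics of transthyretin EF helix and EF loop variants, so the plasmid serves to make recombinant mutant protein for such biophysical studies. The record does not state the specific rationale for each substitution.
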