Addgene plasmid #184744: TTR C10S S85C K80E
Purpose: bacterial expression of huamn TTR mutants
Depositing lab: Peter Wright. Depositing organization: Scripps California (The Scripps Research Institute). Publication: Thermodynamic Stability and Aggregation Kinetics of EF Helix and EF Loop Variants of Transthyretin. Ferguson JA, Sun X, Dyson HJ, Wright PE. Biochemistry. 2021 Mar 16;60(10):756-764. doi: 10.1021/acs.biochem.1c00073. Epub 2021 Mar 1. PubMed 33645214.
Backbone
  Vector backbone: pet29
  Backbone manufacturer: emdmillipore
  Backbone size w/o insert (bp): 5371
  Total vector size (bp): 5758
  Vector type: Bacterial Expression
Growth in bacteria
  Bacterial resistance: Kanamycin, 50 μg/mL
  Growth temperature: 37°C
  Growth strain: DH5alpha
  Copy number: Low Copy
Gene/Insert
  Gene/Insert name: TTR
  Species: H. sapiens (human)
  Insert size (bp): 387
  Mutation: C10S, S85C, K80E
  Entrez Gene: TTR (a.k.a. ATTR, CTS, CTS1, HEL111, HsT2651, PALB, TBPA, TTN)
  Promoter: T7
  Cloning method: Ligation Independent Cloning
  Sequencing primers: 5′ T7; 3′ T7
Resource information
  A portion of this plasmid was derived from a plasmid made by: We made mutations on the wild type construct received from the Kelly lab. Description of wild type TTR plasmid generation in supplementary info of this reference : https://pubs.acs.org/doi/abs/10.1021/cb5004477
Terms and licenses: Academic/Nonprofit Terms; Industry Terms: Not Available to Industry
How to cite: TTR C10S S85C K80E was a gift from Peter Wright (Addgene plasmid # 184744 ; http://n2t.net/addgene:184744 ; RRID:Addgene_184744)
