>Addgene plasmid #184744 | TTR C10S S85C K80E | depositor partial sequence | sequence record 358336 | T7 promoter to terminator
AACCGCACCTGTGGCGCCGGTGATGCCGGCCACGATGCGTCCGGCGTAGAGGATCGAGATCGATCTCGAT
CCCGCGAAATTAATACGACTCACTATAGGGGAATTGTGAGCGGATAACAATTCCCCTCTAGAAATAATTT
TGTTTAACTTTAAGAAGGAGATATACATATGGGTCCTACGGGCACCGGTGAATCCAAGAGTCCTCTGATG
GTCAAAGTTCTAGATGCTGTCCGAGGCAGTCCTGCCATCAATGTGGCCGTGCATGTGTTCAGAAAGGCTG
CTGATGACACCTGGGAGCCATTTGCCTCTGGGAAAACCAGTGAGTCTGGAGAGCTGCATGGGCTCACAAC
TGAGGAGGAATTTGTAGAAGGGATATACAAAGTGGAAATAGACACCAAATCTTACTGGGAGGCACTTGGC
ATCTGCCCATTCCATGAGCATGCAGAGGTGGTATTCACAGCCAACGACTCCGGCCCCCGCCGCTACACCA
TTGCCGCCCTGCTGAGCCCCTACTCCTATTCCACCACGGCTGTCGTCACCAATCCCAAGGAATGAGATCC
GGCTGCTACAAAGCCCGAAAGGAAGCTGAGTTGGCTGCTGCCACCGCTGAGCAATAACTAGCATAACCCC
